Addgene plasmid #108870: pTol2-hspDRv7_scGstlt
Purpose: scGESTALT V7 lineage barcode for zebrafish
Depositing lab: Alex Schier. Depositing organization: Harvard University. Publication: Simultaneous single-cell profiling of lineages and cell types in the vertebrate brain. Raj B, Wagner DE, McKenna A, Pandey S, Klein AM, Shendure J, Gagnon JA, Schier AF. Nat Biotechnol. 2018 Mar 28. pii: nbt.4103. doi: 10.1038/nbt.4103. PubMed 29608178.
Backbone
  Vector backbone: Tol2
  Backbone size w/o insert (bp): 10385
  Vector type: Tol2 integration into zebrafish genome
Growth in bacteria
  Bacterial resistance: Ampicillin, 100 μg/mL
  Growth temperature: 37°C
  Growth strain: DH5alpha
  Copy number: High Copy
Gene/Insert
  Gene/Insert name: scGESTALT lineage tracing target V7 (alt name: DRv7scGstlt)
  Species: Synthetic
  Insert size (bp): 324
  Cloning method: Gibson Cloning
  Sequencing primers: 5′ TCCGGACTCAGATCTCGAGCTCAAGCTT; 3′ CTGCCATTTGTCTCGAGGTCGAGAATTC
Terms and licenses: Academic/Nonprofit Terms; Industry Terms: Not Available to Industry
How to cite: pTol2-hspDRv7_scGstlt was a gift from Alex Schier (Addgene plasmid # 108870 ; http://n2t.net/addgene:108870 ; RRID:Addgene_108870)
