[The description below was written by a language model from this plasmid's Addgene catalogue record, the feature table of its GenBank file and pLannotate feature annotations shown in this document.]
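Description:
pTol2-hspDRv7_scGstlt is a Tol2 transposon transgenesis plasmid for integrating the scGESTALT version 7 lineage barcode into the zebrafish genome. The backbone looks pBluescript-like: it has a high-copy ColE1/pUC origin, an f1 origin, lac promoter and lacZα remnants, flanking T7 and T3 promoters, and an ampicillin resistance gene for selection in E. coli. Two annotated Tol2 arms bracket the cargo, so that Tol2 transposase can mobilise it into the host genome. A fragment resembling medaka tyrosinase lies upstream of the first arm, probably a remnant of the locus from which Tol2 was originally isolated.

Between the Tol2 arms are two divergently oriented cassettes. In the first, a promoter labelled hsp (presumably heat-shock inducible, though the record does not specify its source) drives the rapidly maturing red fluorescent protein DsRed.T4. This is followed by the synthetic GESTALT v7 array and an SV40 polyadenylation signal. The array is annotated as ten closely spaced sites of about 23 bp each, consistent with CRISPR target sites. Its position downstream of the DsRed coding region places the barcode in the transcript, so that edits accumulated during development can be read from mRNA alongside single-cell expression profiles. In the second cassette, on the opposite strand, a cmlc2 (cardiac myosin light chain) promoter drives EGFP with an SV40 late polyA signal, giving a green-heart marker for identifying transgenic carriers.

The depositor's GenBank file (10,709 bp) and the repository's sequencing result (10,672 nt) differ slightly in length, and feature coordinates are offset by a few tens of bases. The construct is used to generate barcode-bearing zebrafish lines for combined lineage tracing and cell-type profiling.
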