LOCUS       229_pTol2_hsp_Ds 10709 bp ds-DNA circular 07-MAR-2018
DEFINITION  .
ACCESSION
VERSION
SOURCE      .
  ORGANISM  .
COMMENT
COMMENT
COMMENT     ApEinfo:methylated:1
FEATURES             Location/Qualifiers
     misc_feature    5789..5980
                     /label=SV40 PolyA
                     /ApEinfo_fwdcolor="#ffb78b"
                     /ApEinfo_revcolor="green"
                     /ApEinfo_graphicformat="arrow_data {{0 1 2 0 0 -1} {} 0}
                     width 5 offset 0"
     polyA_signal    complement(6041..6173)
                     /label=SV40 late polyA (from pCS2+)
                     /ApEinfo_fwdcolor="#ffff7f"
                     /ApEinfo_revcolor="#ffff7f"
                     /ApEinfo_graphicformat="arrow_data {{0 1 2 0 0 -1} {} 0}
                     width 5 offset 0"
     misc_feature    7841..8489
                     /label=Tol2 site
                     /ApEinfo_fwdcolor="#f1beff"
                     /ApEinfo_revcolor="#f1beff"
                     /ApEinfo_graphicformat="arrow_data {{0 1 2 0 0 -1} {} 0}
                     width 5 offset 0"
     misc_feature    4618..4638
                     /label=primer AP120 hspr_F
                     /ApEinfo_fwdcolor="#9ca3ff"
                     /ApEinfo_revcolor="green"
                     /ApEinfo_graphicformat="arrow_data {{0 1 2 0 0 -1} {} 0}
                     width 5 offset 0"
     promoter        complement(6941..7839)
                     /label=cmlc2 promoter
                     /ApEinfo_fwdcolor="#ffffbf"
                     /ApEinfo_revcolor="#ffffbf"
                     /ApEinfo_graphicformat="arrow_data {{0 1 2 0 0 -1} {} 0}
                     width 5 offset 0"
     misc_feature    2488..3118
                     /label=Tol2 site(1)
                     /ApEinfo_label="Tol2 site"
                     /ApEinfo_fwdcolor="#ffbdfe"
                     /ApEinfo_revcolor="#ffbdfe"
                     /ApEinfo_graphicformat="arrow_data {{0 1 2 0 0 -1} {} 0}
                     width 5 offset 0"
     CDS             complement(6224..6940)
                     /label=EGFP
                     /ApEinfo_fwdcolor="#00ff00"
                     /ApEinfo_revcolor="#00ff00"
                     /ApEinfo_graphicformat="arrow_data {{0 1 2 0 0 -1} {} 0}
                     width 5 offset 0"
     misc_feature    5717..5736
                     /label=fate
     mapper          3
                     /ApEinfo_fwdcolor="#c0c0c0"
                     /ApEinfo_revcolor="green"
                     /ApEinfo_graphicformat="arrow_data {{0 1 2 0 0 -1} {} 0}
                     width 5 offset 0"
     misc_structure  complement(6736..6749)
                     /label=EGFP-like chromophore
                     /ApEinfo_fwdcolor="#00cc00"
                     /ApEinfo_revcolor="#00cc00"
                     /ApEinfo_graphicformat="arrow_data {{0 1 2 0 0 -1} {} 0}
                     width 5 offset 0"
     misc_feature    5870..5888
                     /label=primer AP101_R SV40
                     /ApEinfo_fwdcolor="#8e99ff"
                     /ApEinfo_revcolor="green"
                     /ApEinfo_graphicformat="arrow_data {{0 1 2 0 0 -1} {} 0}
                     width 5 offset 0"
     misc_feature    join(5413..5440,5709..5716)
                     /label=GESTALTv7
                     /ApEinfo_fwdcolor="#c0c0c0"
                     /ApEinfo_revcolor="green"
                     /ApEinfo_graphicformat="arrow_data {{0 1 2 0 0 -1} {} 0}
                     width 5 offset 0"
     misc_feature    632..651
                     /label=T7 promoter
                     /ApEinfo_fwdcolor="#9a9aff"
                     /ApEinfo_revcolor="green"
                     /ApEinfo_graphicformat="arrow_data {{0 1 2 0 0 -1} {} 0}
                     width 5 offset 0"
     misc_feature    5443..5465
                     /label=site1
                     /ApEinfo_fwdcolor="cyan"
                     /ApEinfo_revcolor="green"
                     /ApEinfo_graphicformat="arrow_data {{0 1 2 0 0 -1} {} 0}
                     width 5 offset 0"
     misc_feature    8523..8542
                     /label=T3 promoter
                     /ApEinfo_fwdcolor="#989aff"
                     /ApEinfo_revcolor="green"
                     /ApEinfo_graphicformat="arrow_data {{0 1 2 0 0 -1} {} 0}
                     width 5 offset 0"
     misc_feature    5470..5492
                     /label=site2
                     /ApEinfo_fwdcolor="cyan"
                     /ApEinfo_revcolor="green"
                     /ApEinfo_graphicformat="arrow_data {{0 1 2 0 0 -1} {} 0}
                     width 5 offset 0"
     misc_feature    3165..3167
                     /label=Tol2 site(2)
                     /ApEinfo_label="Tol2 site"
                     /ApEinfo_fwdcolor="#ffbdfe"
                     /ApEinfo_revcolor="#ffbdfe"
                     /ApEinfo_graphicformat="arrow_data {{0 1 2 0 0 -1} {} 0}
                     width 5 offset 0"
     misc_feature    5497..5519
                     /label=site3
                     /ApEinfo_fwdcolor="cyan"
                     /ApEinfo_revcolor="green"
                     /ApEinfo_graphicformat="arrow_data {{0 1 2 0 0 -1} {} 0}
                     width 5 offset 0"
     misc_feature    3165..4701
                     /label=hsp
                     /ApEinfo_fwdcolor="cyan"
                     /ApEinfo_revcolor="green"
                     /ApEinfo_graphicformat="arrow_data {{0 1 2 0 0 -1} {} 0}
                     width 5 offset 0"
     misc_feature    5524..5546
                     /label=site4
                     /ApEinfo_fwdcolor="cyan"
                     /ApEinfo_revcolor="green"
                     /ApEinfo_graphicformat="arrow_data {{0 1 2 0 0 -1} {} 0}
                     width 5 offset 0"
     misc_feature    4732..5409
                     /label=DsRed.T4 variant
                     /ApEinfo_fwdcolor="#ff0000"
                     /ApEinfo_revcolor="green"
                     /ApEinfo_graphicformat="arrow_data {{0 1 2 0 0 -1} {} 0}
                     width 5 offset 0"
     misc_feature    5551..5573
                     /label=site5
                     /ApEinfo_fwdcolor="cyan"
                     /ApEinfo_revcolor="green"
                     /ApEinfo_graphicformat="arrow_data {{0 1 2 0 0 -1} {} 0}
                     width 5 offset 0"
     misc_feature    5717..5736
                     /label=seq primer R
                     /ApEinfo_fwdcolor="#808080"
                     /ApEinfo_revcolor="green"
                     /ApEinfo_graphicformat="arrow_data {{0 1 2 0 0 -1} {} 0}
                     width 5 offset 0"
     misc_feature    5578..5600
                     /label=site6
                     /ApEinfo_fwdcolor="cyan"
                     /ApEinfo_revcolor="green"
                     /ApEinfo_graphicformat="arrow_data {{0 1 2 0 0 -1} {} 0}
                     width 5 offset 0"
     misc_feature    5605..5627
                     /label=site7
                     /ApEinfo_fwdcolor="cyan"
                     /ApEinfo_revcolor="green"
                     /ApEinfo_graphicformat="arrow_data {{0 1 2 0 0 -1} {} 0}
                     width 5 offset 0"
     misc_feature    5632..5654
                     /label=site8
                     /ApEinfo_fwdcolor="cyan"
                     /ApEinfo_revcolor="green"
                     /ApEinfo_graphicformat="arrow_data {{0 1 2 0 0 -1} {} 0}
                     width 5 offset 0"
     misc_feature    5659..5681
                     /label=site9
                     /ApEinfo_fwdcolor="cyan"
                     /ApEinfo_revcolor="green"
                     /ApEinfo_graphicformat="arrow_data {{0 1 2 0 0 -1} {} 0}
                     width 5 offset 0"
     misc_feature    4615..4640
                     /label=hsp F
                     /ApEinfo_fwdcolor="#c0c0c0"
                     /ApEinfo_revcolor="green"
                     /ApEinfo_graphicformat="arrow_data {{0 1 2 0 0 -1} {} 0}
                     width 5 offset 0"
     misc_feature    5686..5708
                     /label=site10
                     /ApEinfo_fwdcolor="cyan"
                     /ApEinfo_revcolor="green"
                     /ApEinfo_graphicformat="arrow_data {{0 1 2 0 0 -1} {} 0}
                     width 5 offset 0"
ORIGIN
        1 TGCCACCTAA ATTGTAAGCG TTAATATTTT GTTAAAATTC GCGTTAAATT TTTGTTAAAT
       61 CAGCTCATTT TTTAACCAAT AGGCCGAAAT CGGCAAAATC CCTTATAAAT CAAAAGAATA
      121 GACCGAGATA GGGTNNNNNN NNNNNNNNNN NNNNNNNNNN NNNNNNNNNN NAAAGAACGT
      181 GGACTCCAAC GTCAAAGGNN NNNNNNNNNN NNNNNNNNNN NNNNNNNNNN NNNNNNNNNN
      241 NNNNNNNTNN NNNNNNNNNN NNNNNNNNNN NNNNNNNNNN NNNNNNNNNN NNNNNNNNNN
      301 NNNNNNNNNN NNNNNNNNNN NNNNNNNNNN NNNNNNNNNG NNNNNNNNNN NNNNNNNNNN
      361 NNNNNNNNNN NNNNNNNNNN NNNNNNNNNN NNNNNNNNNN NNNNNNNNNN NNNNNNNNNN
      421 NNNNNNNNNN NNNNNNNNNN NNNNNNNNNN NNNNNNNNNN NNNNCCCATT CGCCATTCAG
      481 GCTGCGCAAC TGTTGGGAAG GGCGATCGGT GCGGGCCTCT TCGCTATTAC GCCAGCTGGC
      541 GAAAGGGGGA TGTGCTGCAA GGCGATTAAG TTGGGTAACG CCAGGGTTTT CCCAGTCACG
      601 ACGTTGTAAA ACGACGGCCA GTGAGCGCGC GTAATACGAC TCACTATAGG GCGAATTGGG
      661 TACCAAATAG TAGGAATTAC CCACCTGTAC AAGTGCTGAA AACTTGGATG AATAAGCCCG
      721 TTTGCCATTT TCTACTGCTA TTTTAAATCT TTTCTGTATT TGTCTGCATT TGTCTTTACC
      781 CTTGAATAAA TGTTTTAGTT GTTTTTTTTC AATTATGACT GTGTTTAACA GACATTATTA
      841 CAATAATATG TAATAGTAGT ACACACTATT ATTATGTAAT AGTACTTGTT GACTGTATTT
      901 GAGAACTGGA CCGAGTGAGT GTTACGTCAC CCATTCAAAA TGACTTACTT CTGGCTCCAA
      961 CAAAATGAAG TTAATTCAGT TGCCATTTTT CACTGTATGG ACATCGCCGT GTTGGAGCTA
     1021 GACGTCGCCA ATAAGCAAGA AAGAGCCGAG ATGCGTCGAG TCTGAGTCAC CGTTCCTATG
     1081 GCAACCCCTC TAACCAATCA GAAGTAAGCT TGTTGGAAGT CCACAGCCTA CCACTTGAAA
     1141 GCGGGCTGCA CAAAATCTGT CAAACGTTTT GAACGTTGGA TGTGAGAGCA CATACTTTTA
     1201 TTAAGGCATC TGGTTGGTCA GTTTATAATA TCAACAACTT GGGCTACAGA AAAGAAAAGT
     1261 TATTACAGAA ATTATGATTA ACAAGTACAT GTTAAATAAA GATTTTAATA TGAATGCCAC
     1321 CACTGGAGCA TTCATGCCAT TTGGAGCTTC TTCCTGTTTG GATCACTAGA AGGAGGAGGT
     1381 CACTCATTAC AGTTCTCATA TACAGTCGTT GGTTGGTTGG TTGGTTGGTT GGTTGGTAGA
     1441 TTGATTGATT GATTGATTGA TTGATTGATT GATTGATTGA TTGATTGATT GATTGATTGA
     1501 TTGATTGATT GATTGATTGA TTGATTGATT GATTGATTGA TTGGTAGTCA AAATAAGAAA
     1561 TAATTTCCAC AGATTCATTA CAGAAATGAT TAAATGCATA CATAAAAAAC TGGGGGGGGG
     1621 GGGATACAAC AACACACTTA AGTCACATTT GCCTACGTAA AGAAAAGTAA AGAAAATCAA
     1681 TAGCTATATT TTACATCTCC TTTTTTTGCT GTCTTTTAAT TAGCCTTGTT TTGCTGTTAT
     1741 CTTGATTGAA ACTGTAACTT CTTCACCTGC TTCTTTTCTT TGTAGGTTTT GCCAGCCCAG
     1801 AAACAGGCAT GGCTGTGCAA GGCCAGAGCA CCATGCACAA TGCGCTGCAT GTCTTCATGA
     1861 ACGGCTCAAT GTCCTCAGTC CAGGGCTCAG CCAACGACCC CATCTTCCTC CTTCACCATG
     1921 CTTTCATTGA CAGGTAACAA ACACGTCATG ACATTAGACT GCACAGTTTT TGACAAAGTT
     1981 CATACAATCT GTTGTTTATA GCTGCTACAA TTAGTGAAGT TTGTGAATGT ACTTGGATGA
     2041 GCAGCGAAAG ATCAATTGAG ATCAATTGTT AGAGTTTGGT TGCCCTGCAG AGCAAAGAAC
     2101 AAAAAATAAT CTGGTGGCTT TACTGCGTGA GGTTATTATT GGTGGAATAG AAACACAAAA
     2161 CATAATTGCA TTTATTTGTT TAATTTTTTA TCTTATCTTA ACTTTCATCT TGCATATTTG
     2221 TTTCTTACAT CATTTCTAGC ATCTTTGAGC GCTGGCTAAG AACTCATCAG CCTCCCCGGT
     2281 CCATCTACCC ACGTACCAAT GCACCAATTG GCCACAATGA CGGCTACTAC ATGGTGCCAT
     2341 TCCTTCCTCT TTATAGGAAT GGAGACTACC TCCTGTCCAA CAATGCTCTT GGATACGAGT
     2401 ACGCCTACCT GTTGGACCCA GGTCATTGCA CAACACCAGA AATGCCCTCT GATCTGCAAA
     2461 AGACGTGAAT ATCTGTTCAG ACACCCATAT GCACTCTGTT CCACACAGGT CAGAGGTTTG
     2521 TCCAGGAGTT CTTGACAGAG GTGTAAAAAG TACTCAAAAA TTTTACTCAA GTGAAAGTAC
     2581 AAGTACTTAG GGAAAATTTT ACTCAATTAA AAGTAAAAGT ATCTGGCTAG AATCTTACTT
     2641 GAGTAAAAGT AAAAAAGTAC TCCATTAAAA TTGTACTTGA GTATTAAGGA AGTAAAAGTA
     2701 AAAGCAAGAA AGAAAACTAG AGATTCTTGT TTAAGCTTTT AATCTCAAAA AACATTAAAT
     2761 GAAATGCATA CAAGGTTTTA TCCTGCTTTA GAACTGTTTG TATTTAATTA TCAAACTATA
     2821 AGACAGACAA TCTAATGCCA GTACACGCTA CTCAAAGTTG TAAAACCTCA GATTTAACTT
     2881 CAGTAGAAGC TGATTCTCAA AATTGTTAGT GTCAAGCCTA GCTCTTTTGG GGCTGAAAAG
     2941 CAATCCTGCA GTGCTGAAAA GCCTCTCACA GGCAGCCGAT GCGGGAAGAG GTGTATTAGT
     3001 CTTGATAGAG AGGCTGCAAA TAGCAGGAAA CGTGAGCAGA GACTCCCTGG TGTCTGAAAC
     3061 ACAGGCCAGA TGGGCCATTC GTACGCTTAA TTTCGTATAG GGATAACAGG GTAATGATCT
     3121 AGGTCGACAC CGGTGATATC GGGCCCCCTA GGATCGATGA ATTCGATATC TCAGGGGTGT
     3181 CGCTTGGTTA TTTCCAAAAA TCAAATTAAT TTTATTAAAC TATTAGAACG AGCATGTTTT
     3241 GTCTATATGC TACAGAAGAT AAAAAATAAT AGGAGTTAAC AGTTATAAAA CAACACATTT
     3301 GTTTCTATTG ATTGTTGACC ACACTGGGGT CTCATTAAGT TAGATTAAAG ACACACTAAC
     3361 TGGGTCAAAA GCAGCAGATT GATTTCATAG CACCAGGGTA AACTTTCTAA CACTTTTACG
     3421 GCAATCATAT ACATTAAAAT TAAATACAGA CCACGACTGA ACAAGGAGGA TGATCTCCAA
     3481 TATTAAACAA AGAGACTTGT GCCTATTTCT CTGAGGGTAA ACATGACCTC TCAAGTTAGC
     3541 AAGTTGTTTT TAACACTACA AAAATAGTTA AGACCTGCAA TCCCAGAATA AAGTATTGGT
     3601 TTTAACCAAT CAATATAGTA CAGTAAACAT CCATTTGTTT TGTTGAAACG TTAAACAAAT
     3661 CTGACCAAAG CTATTAGCTT ATATAAAACA GGTTTGCCTT CTATGTAGCT GAAAACACCA
     3721 CAGGCCCGAT TTTGCTACTG TGTAAAACAT TTCAGCAAGA TTTTTTTATT GCATTTTTTT
     3781 TTACTGAATC GTTCAAACAT TTTATCATTT TAGTTTGTTC ATTCATTGCA ACTGGAAAAA
     3841 CAACACATCA CACAACCGCA CATATTTCAG CAATAAGTAC AATAAAACAC TCAAATAAAA
     3901 AAAACATTTT AAATCTCTTT GTATTTTTGA CCGCTGTTTC GCGTAATTTC ACGGTAAAAC
     3961 TCTGGAAATC TCCACTACAT TCCTCTCAGC GGCTCCTCTC AATGACAGCT GAAGAAGTGA
     4021 CGGCGGCTGC CTGCTGTGTT TTGATTGGTC GAATTCACTG GAGGCTTCCA GAACAGTGTA
     4081 GAGTCTGAAC GGGTGCGCGC TCTGCTGTAT TTAAAGGGCG AAAGAGAGAC CGCAGAGAAA
     4141 CTCAACCGAA GAGAAGCGAC TTGACAAAGA AGAAAAGAGC AGCCTGACAG GACTTTTCCC
     4201 CGACGAGGTG TTTATTCGCT CTATTTAAGA ATCTACTGTA AGGTAAGTCT CAATATATTG
     4261 TACTCTATTG GCTAATCAGA ATTATATAGA GATTATATGT ACTTAATGTC AAAAAATCAA
     4321 CTTTGTATAT GTAATCTTTT TACATGTGGA CTGCCTATGT TCATCTTATT TTAGGTCTAC
     4381 TAGAAAATTA TATTTCCCGT TTTCACAATA AGGATTTTAA AAAAAGCAAT GAACAGACGG
     4441 GCATTTACTT TATGTTGCTG ACATTATTTT ATATGAGCAT AATAACCATA AATACTAGCA
     4501 AATGTCCTAA ATGAATTTGT GTTAATGTTG TCTACAAAAG AAAATTAGCG TTTTACTTGT
     4561 ACAACTAATA ATAACTTGGT TATTAAGAGA ATTTCACTTG TTGACTAGAA AAATCCTTTC
     4621 ATAATGAAAC AATTGCACCG ATAAATTGTA TAAATATAAA ATTAATTCTA ATTGTTTTTT
     4681 TTTTTCCTGC TGCAGCCCAT CGGATCCAAA CTCGAGAAAG CTAGCgccac cATGGCCTCC
     4741 TCCGAGGACG TCATCAAGGA GTTCATGCGC TTCAAGGTGC GCATGGAGGG CTCCGTGAAC
     4801 GGCCACGAGT TCGAGATCGA GGGCGAGGGC GAGGGCCGCC CCTACGAGGG CACCCAGACC
     4861 GCCAAGCTGA AGGTGACCAA GGGCGGCCCC CTGCCCTTCG CCTGGGACAT CCTGTCCCCC
     4921 CAGTTCCAGT ACGGCTCCAA GGTGTACGTG AAGCACCCCG CCGACATCCC CGACTACAAG
     4981 AAGCTGTCCT TCCCCGAGGG CTTCAAGTGG GAGCGCGTGA TGAACTTCGA GGACGGCGGC
     5041 GTGGTGACCG TGACCCAGGA CTCCTCCCTG CAGGACGGCT GCTTCATCTA CAAGGTGAAG
     5101 TTCATCGGCG TGAACTTCCC CTCCGACGGC CCCGTAATGC AGAAGAAGAC TATGGGCTGG
     5161 GAGCCCTCCA CCGAGCGCCT GTACCCCCGC GACGGCGTGC TGAAGGGCGA GATCCACAAG
     5221 GCCCTGAAGC TGAAGGACGG CGGCCACTAC CTGGTGGAGT TCAAGTCCAT CTACATGGCC
     5281 AAGAAGCCCG TGCAGCTGCC CGGCTACTAC TACGTGGACT CCAAGCTGGA CATCACCTCC
     5341 CACAACGAGG ACTACACCAT CGTGGAGCAG TACGAGCGCG CCGAGGGCCG CCACCACCTG
     5401 TTCCTGTAGA AATCCGGACT CAGATCTCGA GCTCAAGCTT cgGACAGCAG TATCATCGAC
     5461 TATGGagtcG AGAGCGCGCT CGTCGACTAT GGagtcGTCA GCAGTACTAC TGACGATGGa
     5521 gtcGACAGCA GTGTGTGAGT CTATGGagtc GAGAGCATAG ACATCGAGTA TGGagtcGAC
     5581 TACAGTCGCT ACGACTATGG agtcGACAGA GATATCATGC AGTATGGagt cGACAGCAGT
     5641 ATCTGCTGTC ATGGagtcGA CTGCACGACA GTCGACTATG GagtcGCGAG CGCTATGAGC
     5701 GACTATGGGA ATTCTCGACC TCGAGACAAA TGGCAGCCCG GGGGATCCAA ACTCGAGAAA
     5761 GCTAGCAAAC CATGGTACGA TGATGATCCA GACATGATAA GATACATTGA TGAGTTTGGA
     5821 CAAACCACAA CTAGAATGCA GTGAAAAAAA TGCTTTATTT GTGAAATTTG TGATGCTATT
     5881 GCTTTATTTG TAACCATTAT AAGCTGCAAT AAACAAGTTA ACAACAACAA TTGCATTCAT
     5941 TTTATGTTTC AGGTTCAGGG GGAGGTGTGG GAGGTTTTTT AAAGCAAGTA AAACCTCTAC
     6001 AAATGTGGTA TGGCTGATTA TGATCCTCTA GATCAGATCT CTTGTTTATT GCAGCTTATA
     6061 ATGGTTACAA ATAAAGCAAT AGCATCACAA ATTTCACAAA TAAAGCATTT TTTTCACTGC
     6121 ATTCTAGTTG TGGTTTGTCC AAACTCATCA ATGTATCTTA TCATGTCTGG ATCTACGTAA
     6181 TACGACTCAC TATAGTTCTA GAGGCTCGAG AGGGGCCGCT TTACTTGTAC AGCTCGTCCA
     6241 TGCCGAGAGT GATCCCGGCG GCGGTCACGA ACTCCAGCAG GACCATGTGA TCGCGCTTCT
     6301 CGTTGGGGTC TTTGCTCAGG GCGGACTGGG TGCTCAGGTA GTGGTTGTCG GGCAGCAGCA
     6361 CGGGGCCGTC GCCGATGGGG GTGTTCTGCT GGTAGTGGTC GGCGAGCTGC ACGCTGCCGT
     6421 CCTCGATGTT GTGGCGGATC TTGAAGTTCA CCTTGATGCC GTTCTTCTGC TTGTCGGCCA
     6481 TGATATAGAC GTTGTGGCTG TTGTAGTTGT ACTCCAGCTT GTGCCCCAGG ATGTTGCCGT
     6541 CCTCCTTGAA GTCGATGCCC TTCAGCTCGA TGCGGTTCAC CAGGGTGTCG CCCTCGAACT
     6601 TCACCTCGGC GCGGGTCTTG TAGTTGCCGT CGTCCTTGAA GAAGATGGTG CGCTCCTGGA
     6661 CGTAGCCTTC GGGCATGGCG GACTTGAAGA AGTCGTGCTG CTTCATGTGG TCGGGGTAGC
     6721 GGCTGAAGCA CTGCACGCCG TAGGTCAGGG TGGTCACGAG GGTGGGCCAG GGCACGGGCA
     6781 GCTTGCCGGT GGTGCAGATG AACTTCAGGG TCAGCTTGCC GTAGGTGGCA TCGCCCTCGC
     6841 CCTCGCCGGA CACGCTGAAC TTGTGGCCGT TTACGTCGCC GTCCAGCTCG ACCAGGATGG
     6901 GCACCACCCC GGTGAACAGC TCCTCGCCCT TGCTCACCAT GGTCACTGTC TGCTTTGCTG
     6961 TTGGTCTGGG CTCCTGGGTC ACTGGCTTAC TAATGGAGTC TTTATGTATG AGGACTCTTA
     7021 TCAATTGTTC TTCTATAAAG GTCTGCAGTG TTTCTGTTCG TCCCCTACAT GGACACCCAG
     7081 AGCCTCCTAA ATACAGGAGC CCTGATAACT GCACAAGTGC TCAGATTCCA GCAGGGTGGA
     7141 AAATGAGATA AAGTGTGCAG ATGGGGAGGG GGACGTGAAT GAGAGATTTG AGGGATGAAA
     7201 AGGATGGATG AACGCATTGA AAATAGCCCC TTTCACAAAA TAATACCAGT AAATTGTCAT
     7261 ATAATTAATG ACCAGACCTT TACCTGTAAA TGATGTGATG TTCATATACA GAAGAATGCC
     7321 AACAATTTAC AGATGATTTT ACAAATTCTT AATTTTCCTT TTCTAAATGG ATTTGTTCAC
     7381 ACATTATCTC TTCAAAGCAA TTGAATTTTC TGGAAAAGAT TGGCTGTGTG TGTAAAAGGT
     7441 GCTACTGAGG AATTTAATGT GACATGGAAT GAAGCAAACA GCAGCCTAAG ACAGGATGGC
     7501 AGGAAAAATG TCACATGTTT AAAATAAGAG TGAAACCAAC GACCTGGACT TATAGAGACT
     7561 GTGTGTCCTT AGGCAAAGCT CTTGTACAAA CAGTGCTTGT GACTGTGAAA TTCGGGGTTT
     7621 GCCTGGATTG TGTTAAATGT GTGCTTGGAT GTATCATAAA AAAGAATCGG TTCTCTGTAT
     7681 TTGACATTTT CTGTAATTTA TCTAAAGTTA CAACTGGCTA TGCCTGATTT TTATCACTAT
     7741 TGAATCAATC ATTTTAAAGA ATGTTAAGTC TGCTGATTTG GAGAGCTCAT TTACATTTAT
     7801 TTTGAATGTC TCTTATTTAA CACAACTGAT TTAAGCTTTA GATCTAATCT GATCATTCAG
     7861 GCGCGCCAAC ACGTGAATAC CACGCGAGGC CTTAGGGATA ACAGGGTAAT ACGCGTGATC
     7921 TGCGAAGATA CGGCCACGGG TGCTCTTGAT CCTGTGGCTG ATTTTGGACT GTGCTGCTCG
     7981 CAGCTGCTGA TGAATCACAT ACTTCCTCCA TTTTCTTCCA CTGATTGACT GTTATAATTT
     8041 CCCTAATTTC CAGGTCAAGG TGCTGTGCAT TGTGGTAATA GATGTGACAT GACGTCACTT
     8101 CCAAAGGACC AATGAACATG TCTGACCAAT TTCATATAAT GTGAAAACGA TTTTCATAGG
     8161 CAGAATAAAT AACATTTAAA TTAAACTGGG CATCAGCGCA ATTCAATTGG TTTGGTAATA
     8221 GCAAGGGAAA ATAGAATGAA GTGATCTCCA AAAAATAAGT ACTTTTTGAC TGTAAATAAA
     8281 ATTGTAAGGA GTAAAAAGTA CTTTTTTTTC TAAAAAAATG TAATTAAGTA AAAGTAAAAG
     8341 TATTGATTTT TAATTGTACT CAAGTAAAGT AAAAATCCCC AAAAATAATA CTTAAGTACA
     8401 GTAATCAAGT AAAATTACTC AAGTACTTTA CACCTCTGGT TCTTGACCCC CTACCTTCAG
     8461 CAAGCCCAGC AGATCCACTA GTTCTAGAGC GGCCGCCACC GCGGTGGAGC TCCAGCTTTT
     8521 GTTCCCTTTA GTGAGGGTTA ATTGCGCGCT TGGCGTAATC ATGGTCATAG CTGTTTCCTG
     8581 TGTGAAATTG TTATCCGCTC ACAATTCCAC ACAACATACG AGCCGGAAGC ATAAAGTGTA
     8641 AAGCCTGGGG TGCCTAATGA GTGAGCTAAC TCACATTAAT TGCGTTGCGC TCACTGCCCG
     8701 CTTTCCAGTC GGGAAACCTG TCGTGCCAGC TGCATTAATG AATCGGCCAA CGCGCGGGGA
     8761 GAGGCGGTTT GCGTATTGGG CGCTCTTCCG CTTCCTCGCT CACTGACTCG CTGCGCTCGG
     8821 TCGTTCGGCT GCGGCGAGCG GTATCAGCTC ACTCAAAGGC GGTAATACGG TTATCCACAG
     8881 AATCAGGGGA TAACGCAGGA AAGAACATGT GAGCAAAAGG CCAGCAAAAG GCCAGGAACC
     8941 GTAAAAAGGC CGCGTTGCTG GCGTTTTTCC ATAGGCTCCG CCCCCCTGAC GAGCATCACA
     9001 AAAATCGACG CTCAAGTCAG AGGTGGCGAA ACCCGACAGG ACTATAAAGA TACCAGGCGT
     9061 TTCCCCCTGG AAGCTCCCTC GTGCGCTCTC CTGTTCCGAC CCTGCCGCTT ACCGGATACC
     9121 TGTCCGCCTT TCTCCCTTCG GGAAGCGTGG CGCTTTCTCA TAGCTCACGC TGTAGGTATC
     9181 TCAGTTCGGT GTAGGTCGTT CGCTCCAAGC TGGGCTGTGT GCACGAACCC CCCGTTCAGC
     9241 CCGACCGCTG CGCCTTATCC GGTAACTATC GTCTTGAGTC CAACCCGGTA AGACACGACT
     9301 TATCGCCACT GGCAGCAGCC ACTGGTAACA GGATTAGCAG AGCGAGGTAT GTAGGCGGTG
     9361 CTACAGAGTT CTTGAAGTGG TGGCCTAACT ACGGCTACAC TAGAAGGACA GTATTTGGTA
     9421 TCTGCGCTCT GCTGAAGCCA GTTACCTTCG GAAAAAGAGT TGGTAGCTCT TGATCCGGCA
     9481 AACAAACCAC CGCTGGTAGC GGTGGTTTTT TTGTTTGCAA GCAGCAGATT ACGCGCAGAA
     9541 AAAAAGGATC TCAAGAAGAT CCTTTGATCT TTTCTACGGG GTCTGACGCT CAGTGGAACG
     9601 AAAACTCACG TTAAGGGATT TTGGTCATGA GATTATCAAA AAGGATCTTC ACCTAGATCC
     9661 TTTTAAATTA AAAATGAAGT TTTAAATCAA TCTAAAGTAT ATATGAGTAA ACTTGGTCTG
     9721 ACAGTTACCA ATGCTTAATC AGTGAGGCAC CTATCTCAGC GATCTGTCTA TTTCGTTCAT
     9781 CCATAGTTGC CTGACTCCCC GTCGTGTAGA TAACTACGAT ACGGGAGGGC TTACCATCTG
     9841 GCCCCAGTGC TGCAATGATA CCGCGAGACC CACGCTCACC GGCTCCAGAT TTATCAGCAA
     9901 TAAACCAGCC AGCCGGAAGG GCCGAGCGCA GAAGTGGTCC TGCAACTTTA TCCGCCTCCA
     9961 TCCAGTCTAT TAATTGTTGC CGGGAAGCTA GAGTAAGTAG TTCGCCAGTT AATAGTTTGC
    10021 GCAACGTTGT TGCCATTGCT ACAGGCATCG TGGTGTCACG CTCGTCGTTT GGTATGGCTT
    10081 CATTCAGCTC CGGTTCCCAA CGATCAAGGC GAGTTACATG ATCCCCCATG TTGTGCAAAA
    10141 AAGCGGTTAG CTCCTTCGGT CCTCCGATCG TTGTCAGAAG TAAGTTGGCC GCAGTGTTAT
    10201 CACTCATGGT TATGGCAGCA CTGCATAATT CTCTTACTGT CATGCCATCC GTAAGATGCT
    10261 TTTCTGTGAC TGGTGAGTAC TCAACCAAGT CATTCTGAGA ATAGTGTATG CGGCGACCGA
    10321 GTTGCTCTTG CCCGGCGTCA ATACGGGATA ATACCGCGCC ACATAGCAGA ACTTTAAAAG
    10381 TGCTCATCAT TGGAAAACGT TCTTCGGGGC GAAAACTCTC AAGGATCTTA CCGCTGTTGA
    10441 GATCCAGTTC GATGTAACCC ACTCGTGCAC CCAACTGATC TTCAGCATCT TTTACTTTCA
    10501 CCAGCGTTTC TGGGTGAGCA AAAACAGGAA GGCAAAATGC CGCAAAAAAG GGAATAAGGG
    10561 CGACACGGAA ATGTTGAATA CTCATACTCT TCCTTTTTCA ATATTATTGA AGCATTTATC
    10621 AGGGTTATTG TCTCATGAGC GGATACATAT TTGAATGTAT TTAGAAAAAT AAACAAATAG
    10681 GGGTTCCGCG CACATTTCCC CGAAAAGTG
//
