Features (pLannotate 1.2.2; 20 found; start..end, strand, type, name):
     34..462     -  rep_origin     f1 ori (sequence partly withheld): f1 bacteriophage origin of replication; arrow indicates direction of (+) strand synthesis
    467..622     -  CDS            lacZα (fragment): LacZα fragment of β-galactosidase; lacZ fragment
    630..648     +  promoter       T7 promoter: promoter for bacteriophage T7 RNA polymerase
   1747..2388    +  CDS            tyr (fragment): TYRO_ORYLA - Also known as tyro. Experimental evidence at transcript level: Swiss-Prot protein existence level 2. This is a copper-containing oxidase that functions in the formation of pigments such as melanins and other polyphenolic compounds. From Oryzias latipes (Japanese rice fish) (Japanese killifish).
   4695..5369    +  CDS            DsRed.T4: DsRed.T4 is a basic (constitutively fluorescent) red fluorescent protein published in 2002, derived from Discosoma sp.. It is reported to be a rapidly-maturing tetramer.
   5376..5405    +  misc_feature   MCS (fragment): multiple cloning site
   5748..5882    -  polyA_signal   SV40 poly(A) signal: SV40 polyadenylation signal
   5905..5988    -  CDS            large T antigen (fragment): large T antigen from SV40 (simian virus 40)
   6004..6136    +  polyA_signal   SV40 poly(A) signal: SV40 polyadenylation signal
   6141..6158    +  promoter       T7 promoter (fragment): promoter for bacteriophage T7 RNA polymerase
   6184..6903    -  CDS            EGFP: the original enhanced GFP (Yang et al., 1996) mammalian codon-optimized
   8435..8475    -  misc_feature   MCS (fragment): pBluescript multiple cloning site
   8488..8506    -  promoter       T3 promoter: promoter for bacteriophage T3 RNA polymerase
   8549..8571    -  protein_bind   lac operator (fragment): The lac repressor binds to the lac operator to inhibit transcription in E. coli. This inhibition can be relieved by adding lactose or isopropyl-β-D-thiogalactopyranoside (IPTG). lac repressor encoded by lacI
   8575..8605    -  promoter       lac promoter: promoter for the E. coli lac operon
   8620..8641    -  protein_bind   CAP binding site: CAP binding activates transcription in the presence of cAMP. E. coli catabolite activator protein
   8654..8746    -  CDS            lacI (fragment): lac repressor; lacI; The lac repressor binds to the lac operator to inhibit transcription in E. coli. This inhibition can be relieved by adding lactose or isopropyl-β-D-thiogalactopyranoside (IPTG).
   8929..9517    -  rep_origin     ori: high-copy-number ColE1/pMB1/pBR322/pUC origin of replication
   9688..10548   -  CDS            AmpR: β-lactamase; bla; confers resistance to ampicillin, carbenicillin, and related antibiotics
  10549..10653   -  promoter       AmpR promoter: bla
>Addgene plasmid #108870 | pTol2-hspDRv7_scGstlt | addgene full sequence | sequence record 209042 | Addgene NGS Result
CCACCTAAATTGTAAGCGTTAATATTTTGTTAAAATTCGCGTTAAATTTTTGTTAAATCAGCTCATTTTT
TAACCAATAGGCCGAAATCGGCAAAATCCCTTATAAATCAAAAGAATAGACCGAGATAGGGT
[37 nt withheld, positions 133-169]
AAAGAACGTGGACTCCAACGTCAAAGG
[49 nt withheld, positions 197-245]
T
[91 nt withheld, positions 247-337]
G
[124 nt withheld, positions 339-462]
CCCATTCGCCATTCAGGCTGCGCAACTGTTGGGAAGGGCGATCGGTGCGGGCCTCTTCGCTATTACGCCA
GCTGGCGAAAGGGGGATGTGCTGCAAGGCGATTAAGTTGGGTAACGCCAGGGTTTTCCCAGTCACGACGT
TGTAAAACGACGGCCAGTGAGCGCGCGTAATACGACTCACTATAGGGCGAATTGGGTACCAAATAGTAGG
AATTACCCACCTGTACAAGTGCTGAAAACTTGGATGAATAAGCCCGTTTGCCATTTTCTACTGCTATTTT
AAATCTTTTCTGTATTTGTCTGCATTTGTCTTTACCCTTGAATAAATGTTTTAGTTGTTTTTTTTCAATT
ATGACTGTGTTTAACAGACATTATTACAATAATATGTAATAGTAGTACACACTATTATTATGTAATAGTA
CTTGTTGACTGTATTTGAGAACTGGACCGAGTGAGTGTTACGTCACCCATTCAAAATGACTTACTTCTGG
CTCCAACAAAATGAAGTTAATTCAGTTGCCATTTTTCACTGTATGGACATCGCCGTGTTGGAGCTAGACG
TTGCCAATAAGCAAGAAAGAGCCGAGATGCGTCGAGTCTGAGTCACCGTTCCTATGGCAACCCCTCTAAC
CAATCAGAAGTAAGCTTGTTGGAAGTCCACAGCCTACCACTTGAAAGCGGGCTGCACAAAATCTGTCAAA
CGTTTTGAACGTTGGATGTGAGAGCACATACTTTTATTAAGGCATCTGGTTGGTCAGTTTATAATATCAA
CAACTTGGGCTACAGAAAAGAAAAGTTATTACAGAAATTATGATTAACAAGTACATGTTAAATAAAGATT
TTAATATGAATGCCACCACTGGAGCATTCATGCCATTTGGAGCTTCTTCCTGTTTGGATCACTAGAAGGA
GGAGGTCACTCATTACAGTTCTCATATACAGTCGTTGGTTGGTTGGTTGGTTGGTAGATTGATTGATTGA
TTGATTGATTGATTGATTGATTGATTGATTGATTGATTGATTGATTGATTGATTGATTGATTGGTAGTCA
AAATAAGAAATAATTTCCACAGATTCATTACAGAAATGATTAAATGCATACATAAAAAACTGGGGGGGGG
GGGATACAACAACACACTTAAGTCACATTTGCCTACGTAAAGAAAAGTAAAGAAAATCAATAGCTATATT
TTACATCTCCTTTTTTTGCTGTCTTTTAATTAGCCTTGTTTTGCTGTTATCTTGATTGAAACTGTAACTT
CTTCACCTGCTTCTTTTCTTTGTAGGTTTTGCCAGCCCAGAAACAGGCATGGCTGTGCAAGGCCAGAGCA
CCATGCACAATGCGCTGCATGTCTTCATGAACGGCTCAATGTCCTCAGTCCAGGGCTCAGCCAACGACCC
CATCTTCCTCCTTCACCATGCTTTCATTGACAGGTAACAAACACGTCATGACATTAGACTGCACAGTTTT
TGACAAAGTTCATACAATCTGTTGTTTATAGCTGCTACAATTAGTGAAGTTTGTGAATGTACTTGGATGA
GCAGCGAAAGATCAATTGAGATCAATTGTTAGAGTTTGGTTGCCCTGCAGAGCAAAGAACAAAAAATAAT
CTGGTGGCTTTACTGCGTGAGGTTATTATTGGTGGAATAGAAACACAAAACATAATTGCATTTATTTGTT
TAATTTTTTATCTTATCTTAACTTTCATCTTGCATATTTGTTTCTTACATCATTTCTAGCATCTTTGAGC
GCTGGCTAAGAACTCATCAGCCTCCCCGGTCCATCTACCCACGTACCAATGCACCAATTGGCCACAATGA
CGGCTACTACATGGTGCCATTCCTTCCTCTTTATAGGAATGGAGACTACCTCCTGTCCAACAATGCTCTT
GGATACGAGTACGCCTACCTGTTGGACCCAGGTCATTGCACAACACCAGAAATGCCCTCTGATCTGCAAA
AGACGTGAATAATCTGTTCAGACACCCATATGCACTCTGTTCCACACAGGTCAGAGGTTTGTCCAGGAGT
TCTTGACAGAGGTGTAAAAAGTACTCAAAAATTTTACTCAAGTGAAAGTACAAGTACTTAGGGAAAATTT
TACTCAATTAAAAGTAAAAGTATCTGGCTAGAATCTTACTTGAGTAAAAGTAAAAAAGTACTCCATTAAA
ATTGTACTTGAGTATTAAGGAAGTAAAAGTAAAAGCAAGAAAGAAAACTAGAGATTCTTGTTTAAGCTTT
TAATCTCAAAAAACATTAAATGAAATGCATACAAGGTTTTATCCTGCTTTAGAACTGTTTGTATTTAATT
ATCAAACTATAAGACAGACAATCTAATGCCAGTACACGCTACTCAAAGTTGTAAAACCTCAGATTTAACT
TCAGTAGAAGCTGATTCTCAAAATTGTTAGTGTCAAGCCTAGCTCTTTTGGGGCTGAAAAGCAATCCTGC
AGTGCTGAAAAGCCTCTCACAGGCAGCCGATGCGGGAAGAGGTGTATTAGTCTTGATAGAGAGGCTGCAA
ATAGCAGGAAACGTGAGCAGAGACTCCCTGGTGTCTGAAACACAGGCCAGATGGGCCATTCGTACGCTTA
ATTTCGTATAGGGATAACAGGGTAATGATCTAGGTCGACACCGGTGATATCGGGCCCCCTAGGATCGATG
AATTCGATATCTCAGGGGTGTCGCTTGGTTATTTCCAAAAATCAAATTAATTTTATTAAACTATTAGAAC
GAGCATGTTTTGTCTATATGCTACAGAAGATAAAAAATAATAGGAGTTAACAGTTATAAAACAACACACT
TTGTTTCTATTGATTGTTGACCACACTGGGGTCTCATTAAGTTAGATTAAAGACACACTAACTGGGTCAA
AAGCAGCAGATTGATTTCATAGCACCAGGGTAAACTTTCTAACACTTTTACGGCAATCATATACATTAAA
ATTAAATACAGACCACGACTGAACAAGGAGGATGATCTCCAATATTAAACAAAGAGACTTGTGCCTATTT
CTCTGAGGGTAAACATGACCTCTCAAGTTAGCAAGTTGTTTTTAACACTACAAAAATAGTTAAGACTGCA
ATCCCAGAATAAAGTATTGGTTTTAACCAATCAATATAGTACAGTAAACATCCATTTGTTTTGTTGAAAC
GTTAAACAAATCTGACCAAAGCTATTAGCTTATATAAAACAGGTTTGCCTTCTATGTAGCTGAAAACACC
ACAGGCCCGATTTTGCTACTGTGTAAAACATTTCAGCAAGATTTTTTTATTGCATTTTTTTTTACTGAAT
CGTTCAAACATTTTATCATTTTAGTTTGTTCATTCATTGCAACTGGAAAAACAACACATCACACAACCGC
ACATATTTCAGCAATAAGTACAATAAAACACTCAAATAAAAAAACCATTTTAAATCTCTTTGTATTTTTG
ACCGCTGTTTCGCGTAATTTCACGGTAAAACTCTGGAAATCTCCACTACATTCCTCTCAGCGGCTCCTCT
CAATGACAGCTGAAGAAGTGACGCGGCTGCCTGCTGTGTTTTGATTGGTCGAATTCACTGGAGGCTTCCA
GAACAGTGTAGAGTCTGAACGGGTGCGCGCTCTGCTGTATTTAAAGGGCGAAAGAGAGACCGCAGAGAAA
CTCAACCGAAGAGAAGCGACTTGACAAAGAAGAAAAGAGCAGCCTGACAGGACTTTTTCCCCGACGAGGT
GTTTATTCGCTCTATTTAAGAATCTACTGTAAGGTAAGTCTCAATATATTGTACTCTATTGGCTAATCAG
AATTATATAGAGATTATATGTACTTAATGTCAAAAAATCAACTTTGTATATGTAATCTTTTTACATGTGG
ACTGCCTATGTTCATCTTATTTTAGGTCTACTAGAAAATTATATTTCCCGTTTTCACAATAAGGATTTTT
AAAAAAAGCAATGAACAGACGGGCATTTACTTTATGTTGCTGACATTATTTTATATGAGCATAATAACCA
TAAATACTAGCAAATGTCCTAAATGAATTTGTGTTAATGTTGTCTACAAAAGAAAATTAGCGTTTTACTT
GTACAACTAATAATAACTTGGTTATTAAGAGAATTTCACTTGTTGACTAGAAAAATCCTTTCATAATGAA
ACAATTGCACCATAAATTGTATAAATATAAAATTAATTCTAATTGTTTTTTTTTTTCCTGCTGCAGCCCA
TCGGATCCAAACTCGAGAAAGCTAGCGCCACCATGGCCTCCTCCGAGGACGTCATCAAGGAGTTCATGCG
CTTCAAGGTGCGCATGGAGGGCTCCGTGAACGGCCACGAGTTCGAGATCGAGGGCGAGGGCGAGGGCCGC
CCCTACGAGGGCACCCAGACCGCCAAGCTGAAGGTGACCAAGGGCGGCCCCCTGCCCTTCGCCTGGGACA
TCCTGTCCCCCCAGTTCCAGTACGGCTCCAAGGTGTACGTGAAGCACCCCGCCGACATCCCCGACTACAA
GAAGCTGTCCTTCCCCGAGGGCTTCAAGTGGGAGCGCGTGATGAACTTCGAGGACGGCGGCGTGGTGACC
GTGACCCAGGACTCCTCCCTGCAGGACGGCTGCTTCATCTACAAGGTGAAGTTCATCGGCGTGAACTTCC
CCTCCGACGGCCCCGTAATGCAGAAGAAGACTATGGGCTGGGAGCCCTCCACCGAGCGCCTGTACCCCCG
CGACGGCGTGCTGAAGGGCGAGATCCACAAGGCCCTGAAGCTGAAGGACGGCGGCCACTACCTGGTGGAG
TTCAAGTCCATCTACATGGCCAAGAAGCCCGTGCAGCTGCCCGGCTACTACTACGTGGACTCCAAGCTGG
ACATCACCTCCCACAACGAGGACTACACCATCGTGGAGCAGTACGAGCGCGCCGAGGGCCGCCACCACCT
GTTCCTGTAGAAATCCGGACTCAGATCTCGAGCTCAAGCTTCGGACAGCAGTATCATCGACTATGGAGTC
GAGAGCGCGCTCGTCGACTATGGAGTCGTCAGCAGTACTACTGACGATGGAGTCGACAGCAGTGTGTGAG
TCTATGGAGTCGAGAGCATAGACATCGAGTATGGAGTCGACTACAGTCGCTACGACTATGGAGTCGACAG
AGATATCATGCAGTATGGAGTCGACAGCAGTATCTGCTGTCATGGAGTCGACTGCACGACAGTCGACTAT
GGAGTCGCGAGCGCTATGAGCGACTATGGGAATTCTCGACCTCGAGACAAATGGCAGCCCGGGGGATCCA
AACTCGAGAAAGCTAGCAAACCATGGTACGATGATGATCCAGACATGATAAGATACATTGATGAGTTTGG
ACAAACCACAACTAGAATGCAGTGAAAAAAATGCTTTATTTGTGAAATTTGTGATGCTATTGCTTTATTT
GTAACCATTATAAGCTGCAATAAACAAGTTAACAACAACAATTGCATTCATTTTATGTTTCAGGTTCAGG
GGGAGGTGTGGGAGGTTTTTTAAAGCAAGTAAAACCTCTACAAATGTGGTATGGCTGATTATGATCCTCT
AGATCAGATCTCTTGTTTATTGCAGCTTATAATGGTTACAAATAAAGCAATAGCATCACAAATTTCACAA
ATAAAGCATTTTTTTCACTGCATTCTAGTTGTGGTTTGTCCAAACTCATCAATGTATCTTATCATGTCTG
GATCTACGTAATACGACTCACTATAGTTCTAGAGGCTCGAGAGGGGCCGCTTTACTTGTACAGCTCGTCC
ATGCCGAGAGTGATCCCGGCGGCGGTCACGAACTCCAGCAGGACCATGTGATCGCGCTTCTCGTTGGGGT
CTTTGCTCAGGGCGGACTGGGTGCTCAGGTAGTGGTTGTCGGGCAGCAGCACGGGGCCGTCGCCGATGGG
GGTGTTCTGCTGGTAGTGGTCGGCGAGCTGCACGCTGCCGTCCTCGATGTTGTGGCGGATCTTGAAGTTC
ACCTTGATGCCGTTCTTCTGCTTGTCGGCCATGATATAGACGTTGTGGCTGTTGTAGTTGTACTCCAGCT
TGTGCCCCAGGATGTTGCCGTCCTCCTTGAAGTCGATGCCCTTCAGCTCGATGCGGTTCACCAGGGTGTC
GCCCTCGAACTTCACCTCGGCGCGGGTCTTGTAGTTGCCGTCGTCCTTGAAGAAGATGGTGCGCTCCTGG
ACGTAGCCTTCGGGCATGGCGGACTTGAAGAAGTCGTGCTGCTTCATGTGGTCGGGGTAGCGGCTGAAGC
ACTGCACGCCGTAGGTCAGGGTGGTCACGAGGGTGGGCCAGGGCACGGGCAGCTTGCCGGTGGTGCAGAT
GAACTTCAGGGTCAGCTTGCCGTAGGTGGCATCGCCCTCGCCCTCGCCGGACACGCTGAACTTGTGGCCG
TTTACGTCGCCGTCCAGCTCGACCAGGATGGGCACCACCCCGGTGAACAGCTCCTCGCCCTTGCTCACCA
TGGTCACTGTCTGCTTTGCTGTTGGTCTGGGCTCCTGGGTCACTGGCTTACTAATGGAGTCTTTATGTAT
GAGGACTCTTATCAATTGTTCTTCTATAAAGGTCTGCAGTGTTTCTGTTCGTCCCCTACATGGACACCCA
GAGCCTCCTAAATACAGGAGCCCTGATAACTGCACAAGTGCTCAGATTCCAGCAGGGTGGAAAATGAGAT
AAAGTGTGCAGATGGGGAGGGGGACGTGAATGAGAGATTTGAGGGATGAAAAGGATGGATGAACGCATTG
AAAATAGCCCCTTTCACAAAATAATACCAGTAAATTGTCATATAATTAATGACCAGACCTTTACCTGTAA
ATGATGTGATGTTCATATACAGAAGAATGCCAACAATTTACAGATGATTTTACAAATTCTTAATTTTCCT
TTTCTAAATGGATTTGTTCACACATTATCTCTTCAAAGCAATTGAATTTTCTGGAAAAGATTGGCTGTGT
GTGTAAAAGGTGCTACTGAGGAATTTAATGTGACATGGAATGAAGCAAACAGCAGCCTAAGACAGGATGG
CAGGAAAAATGTCACATGTTTAAAATAAGAGTGAAACCAACGACCTGGACTTATAGAGACTGTGTGTCCT
TAGGCAAAGCTCTTGTACAAACAGTGCTTGTGACTGTGAAATTCGGGGTTTGCCTGGATTGTGTTAAATG
TGTGCTTGGATGTATCATAAAAAAGAATCGGTTCTCTGTATTTGACATTTTCTGTAATTTATCTAAAGTT
ACAACTGGCTATGCCTGATTTTTATCACTATTGAATCAATCATTTTAAAGAATGTTAAGTCTGCTGATTT
GGAGAGCTCATTTACATTTATTTTGAATGTCTCTTATTTAACACAACTGATTTAAGCTTTAGATCTAATC
TGATCATTCAGGCGCGCCAACACGTGAATACCACGCGAGGCCTTAGGGATAACAGGGTAATACGCGTGAT
CTGCGAAGATACGGCCACGGGTGCTCTTGATCCTGTGGCTGATTTTGGACTGTGCTGCTCGCAGCTGCTG
ATGAATCACATACTTCCTCCATTTTCTTCCACTGATTGACTGTTATAATTTCCCTAATTTCCAGGTCAAG
GTGCTGTGCATTGTGGTAATAGATGTGACATGACGTCACTTCCAAAGGACCAATGAACATGTCTGACCAA
TTTCATATAATGTGAAAACGATTTTCATAGGCAGAATAAATAACATTTAAATTAAACTGGGCATCAGCGC
AATTCAATTGGTTTGGTAATAGCAAGGGAAAATAGAATGAAGTGATCTCCAAAAAATAAGTACTTTTTGA
CTGTAAATAAAATTGTAAGGAGTAAAAAGTACTTTTTTTTCTAAAAAAATGTAATTAAGTAAAAGTAAAA
GTATTGATTTTTAATTGTACTCAAGTAAAGTAAAAATCCCCAAAAATAATACTTAAGTACAGTAATCAAG
TAAAATTACTCAAGTACTTTACACCTCTGGTTCTTGACCCCCTACCTTCAGCAAGCCCAGCAGATCCACT
AGTTCTAGAGCGGCCGCCACCGCGGTGGAGCTCCAGCTTTTGTTCCCTTTAGTGAGGGTTAATTGCGCGC
TTGGCGTAATCATGGTCATAGCTGTTTCCTGTGTGAAATTGTTATCCGCTCACAATTCCACACAACATAC
GAGCCGGAAGCATAAAGTGTAAAGCCTGGGGTGCCTAATGAGTGAGCTAACTCACATTAATTGCGTTGCG
CTCACTGCCCGCTTTCCAGTCGGGAAACCTGTCGTGCCAGCTGCATTAATGAATCGGCCAACGCGCGGGG
AGAGGCGGTTTGCGTATTGGGCGCTCTTCCGCTTCCTCGCTCACTGACTCGCTGCGCTCGGTCGTTCGGC
TGCGGCGAGCGGTATCAGCTCACTCAAAGGCGGTAATACGGTTATCCACAGAATCAGGGGATAACGCAGG
AAAGAACATGTGAGCAAAAGGCCAGCAAAAGGCCAGGAACCGTAAAAAGGCCGCGTTGCTGGCGTTTTTC
CATAGGCTCCGCCCCCCTGACGAGCATCACAAAAATCGACGCTCAAGTCAGAGGTGGCGAAACCCGACAG
GACTATAAAGATACCAGGCGTTTCCCCCTGGAAGCTCCCTCGTGCGCTCTCCTGTTCCGACCCTGCCGCT
TACCGGATACCTGTCCGCCTTTCTCCCTTCGGGAAGCGTGGCGCTTTCTCATAGCTCACGCTGTAGGTAT
CTCAGTTCGGTGTAGGTCGTTCGCTCCAAGCTGGGCTGTGTGCACGAACCCCCCGTTCAGCCCGACCGCT
GCGCCTTATCCGGTAACTATCGTCTTGAGTCCAACCCGGTAAGACACGACTTATCGCCACTGGCAGCAGC
CACTGGTAACAGGATTAGCAGAGCGAGGTATGTAGGCGGTGCTACAGAGTTCTTGAAGTGGTGGCCTAAC
TACGGCTACACTAGAAGAACAGTATTTGGTATCTGCGCTCTGCTGAAGCCAGTTACCTTCGGAAAAAGAG
TTGGTAGCTCTTGATCCGGCAAACAAACCACCGCTGGTAGCGGTGGTTTTTTTGTTTGCAAGCAGCAGAT
TACGCGCAGAAAAAAAGGATCTCAAGAAGATCCTTTGATCTTTTCTACGGGGTCTGACGCTCAGTGGAAC
GAAAACTCACGTTAAGGGATTTTGGTCATGAGATTATCAAAAAGGATCTTCACCTAGATCCTTTTAAATT
AAAAATGAAGTTTTAAATCAATCTAAAGTATATATGAGTAAACTTGGTCTGACAGTTACCAATGCTTAAT
CAGTGAGGCACCTATCTCAGCGATCTGTCTATTTCGTTCATCCATAGTTGCCTGACTCCCCGTCGTGTAG
ATAACTACGATACGGGAGGGCTTACCATCTGGCCCCAGTGCTGCAATGATACCGCGAGACCCACGCTCAC
CGGCTCCAGATTTATCAGCAATAAACCAGCCAGCCGGAAGGGCCGAGCGCAGAAGTGGTCCTGCAACTTT
ATCCGCCTCCATCCAGTCTATTAATTGTTGCCGGGAAGCTAGAGTAAGTAGTTCGCCAGTTAATAGTTTG
CGCAACGTTGTTGCCATTGCTACAGGCATCGTGGTGTCACGCTCGTCGTTTGGTATGGCTTCATTCAGCT
CCGGTTCCCAACGATCAAGGCGAGTTACATGATCCCCCATGTTGTGCAAAAAAGCGGTTAGCTCCTTCGG
TCCTCCGATCGTTGTCAGAAGTAAGTTGGCCGCAGTGTTATCACTCATGGTTATGGCAGCACTGCATAAT
TCTCTTACTGTCATGCCATCCGTAAGATGCTTTTCTGTGACTGGTGAGTACTCAACCAAGTCATTCTGAG
AATAGTGTATGCGGCGACCGAGTTGCTCTTGCCCGGCGTCAATACGGGATAATACCGCGCCACATAGCAG
AACTTTAAAAGTGCTCATCATTGGAAAACGTTCTTCGGGGCGAAAACTCTCAAGGATCTTACCGCTGTTG
AGATCCAGTTCGATGTAACCCACTCGTGCACCCAACTGATCTTCAGCATCTTTTACTTTCACCAGCGTTT
CTGGGTGAGCAAAAACAGGAAGGCAAAATGCCGCAAAAAAGGGAATAAGGGCGACACGGAAATGTTGAAT
ACTCATACTCTTCCTTTTTCAATATTATTGAAGCATTTATCAGGGTTATTGTCTCATGAGCGGATACATA
TTTGAATGTATTTAGAAAAATAAACAAATAGGGGTTCCGCGCACATTTCCCCGAAAAGTG
